Addgene plasmid #45073: pCI-neo:alpha4-mcherry
Depositing lab: Henry Lester. Depositing organization: California Institute of Technology. Publication: Nicotine up-regulates alpha4beta2 nicotinic receptors and ER exit sites via stoichiometry-dependent chaperoning. Srinivasan R, Pantoja R, Moss FJ, Mackey ED, Son CD, Miwa J, Lester HA. J Gen Physiol. 2011 Jan;137(1):59-79. 10.1085/jgp.201010532 PubMed 21187334.
Backbone
  Vector backbone: pCI-neo
  Backbone manufacturer: Promega
  Backbone size w/o insert (bp): 5472
  Total vector size (bp): 8069
  Vector type: Mammalian Expression
  Selectable markers: Neomycin (select with G418)
Growth in bacteria
  Bacterial resistance: Ampicillin, 100 μg/mL
  Growth temperature: 37°C
  Growth strain: Top10
  Copy number: High Copy
Gene/Insert
  Gene/Insert name: alpha4-mcherry (alt name: nAChR alpha4-mcherry)
  Species: M. musculus (mouse)
  Insert size (bp): 2597
  Entrez Gene: Chrna4 (a.k.a. Acra-4, Acra4, EBN1, ENFL1)
  Promoter: CMV
  Cloning method: Restriction Enzyme; 5′ cloning site EcoRI (not destroyed); 3′ cloning site EcoRI (not destroyed)
  Sequencing primers: 5′ T7; 3′ T3
Resource information
  A portion of this plasmid was derived from a plasmid made by: J.Stizel (University of Colorado, Boulder, CO)
Terms and licenses: Academic/Nonprofit Terms; Industry Terms: Not Available to Industry
Depositor comments: Principal Investigator Henry A. Lester α4 cloned into EcoRI sites of pCI-neo
How to cite: pCI-neo:alpha4-mcherry was a gift from Henry Lester (Addgene plasmid # 45073 ; http://n2t.net/addgene:45073 ; RRID:Addgene_45073)
