[The description below was written by a language model from this plasmid's Addgene catalogue record and pLannotate feature annotations shown in this document.]
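Description:
pCI-neo:alpha4-mcherry is a mammalian expression plasmid built on the Promega pCI-neo backbone. It carries the mouse nicotinic acetylcholine receptor α4 subunit (Chrna4) fused to the red fluorescent protein mCherry. In bacteria it replicates from a high-copy ColE1/pUC-type origin and is selected with ampicillin through the bla gene. An f1 origin is also present for single-stranded DNA production. For stable mammalian lines, an SV40 enhancer/early promoter drives a neomycin phosphotransferase gene with a synthetic poly(A) signal, which allows G418 selection.

The insert, about 2.6 kb, sits in the EcoRI sites of the polylinker. It lies downstream of the CMV immediate-early enhancer/promoter and the pCI chimeric β-globin/immunoglobulin intron, which promotes splicing and tends to raise expression, and it is terminated by the SV40 late poly(A) signal. T7 and T3 promoter sequences flank the insert and serve as sequencing primer sites.

In the automated annotation, mCherry lies between two stretches of receptor-like coding sequence. This suggests that the fluorophore is embedded within the subunit rather than attached at a terminus, although the record does not state the insertion point. The flanking segments are labelled as fragments of human CHRNA3 and rat Chrnb2. These labels are most likely homology-based matches to related nicotinic subunits, since the catalogue identifies the insert as mouse α4. The deposited sequence is 8,150 nt, slightly longer than the listed total of 8,069 bp.

The associated publication used such constructs to study nicotine-induced up-regulation of α4β2 receptors and ER exit sites. This is consistent with using the plasmid to image the localisation, assembly and trafficking of fluorescent α4 subunits in transfected cells.
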