Features (pLannotate 1.2.2; 21 found; start..end, strand, type, name):
    140..517     +  enhancer       CMV enhancer: human cytomegalovirus immediate early enhancer
    518..729     +  promoter       CMV promoter: human cytomegalovirus (CMV) immediate early promoter
    890..1022    +  intron         chimeric intron: chimera between introns from human β-globin and immunoglobulin heavy chain genes
   1067..1085    +  promoter       T7 promoter: promoter for bacteriophage T7 RNA polymerase
   1181..2224    +  CDS            CHRNA3 (fragment): ACHA3_HUMAN - Also known as NACHRA3. Experimental evidence at protein level: Swiss-Prot protein existence level 1. After binding acetylcholine, the AChR responds by an extensive change in conformation that affects all subunits and leads to opening of an ion-conducting channel across the plasma membrane. From Homo sapiens (Human).
   2384..3091    +  CDS            mCherry: mCherry is a basic (constitutively fluorescent) red fluorescent protein published in 2004, derived from Discosoma sp.. It is reported to be a very rapidly-maturing monomer with low acid sensitivity.
   3386..3685    +  CDS            Chrnb2 (fragment): ACHB2_RAT - Also known as Acrb2. Experimental evidence at protein level: Swiss-Prot protein existence level 1. After binding acetylcholine, the AChR responds by an extensive change in conformation that affects all subunits and leads to opening of an ion-conducting channel across the plasma membrane permeable to sodiun ions. From Rattus norvegicus (Rat).
   3819..3836    -  promoter       T3 promoter (fragment): promoter for bacteriophage T3 RNA polymerase
   3854..3975    -  polyA_signal   SV40 poly(A) signal: SV40 polyadenylation signal
   3998..4066    -  CDS            large T antigen (fragment): large T antigen from SV40 (simian virus 40)
   4090..4157    +  CDS            lacZα (fragment): LacZα fragment of β-galactosidase; lacZ fragment
   4161..4589    +  rep_origin     f1 ori (sequence partly withheld): f1 bacteriophage origin of replication; arrow indicates direction of (+) strand synthesis
   4617..4668    -  misc_feature   bom (fragment): basis of mobility region from pBR322
   4733..5090    +  promoter       SV40 promoter: SV40 enhancer and early promoter
   5141..5932    +  CDS            neo: KKA2_KLEPN - Also known as kan, nptII. Experimental evidence at protein level: Swiss-Prot protein existence level 1. Resistance to kanamycin, neomycin, paromomycin, ribostamycin, butirosin and gentamicin B. From Klebsiella pneumoniae.
   5999..6047    +  polyA_signal   poly(A) signal: synthetic polyadenylation signal
   6067..6121    -  misc_feature   bom (fragment): basis of mobility region from pBR322
   6223..6258    -  CDS            rop (fragment): Rop protein, which maintains plasmids at low copy number; rop
   6353..6457    +  promoter       AmpR promoter: bla
   6458..7318    +  CDS            AmpR: β-lactamase; bla; confers resistance to ampicillin, carbenicillin, and related antibiotics
   7489..8077    +  rep_origin     ori: high-copy-number ColE1/pMB1/pBR322/pUC origin of replication
>Addgene plasmid #45073 | pCI-neo:alpha4-mcherry | depositor full sequence | sequence record 62577 | pCI-neo:alpha4-mcherry sequence 8150 bps
TCAATATTGGCCATTAGCCATATTATTCATTGGTTATATAGCATAAATCAATATTGGCTATTGGCCATTG
CATACGTTGTATCTATATCATAATATGTACATTTATATTGGCTCATGTCCAATATGACCGCCATGTTGGC
ATTGATTATTGACTAGTTATTAATAGTAATCAATTACGGGGTCATTAGTTCATAGCCCATATATGGAGTT
CCGCGTTACATAACTTACGGTAAATGGCCCGCCTGGCTGACCGCCCAACGACCCCCGCCCATTGACGTCA
ATAATGACGTATGTTCCCATAGTAACGCCAATAGGGACTTTCCATTGACGTCAATGGGTGGAGTATTTAC
GGTAAACTGCCCACTTGGCAGTACATCAAGTGTATCATATGCCAAGTCCGCCCCCTATTGACGTCAATGA
CGGTAAATGGCCCGCCTGGCATTATGCCCAGTACATGACCTTACGGGACTTTCCTACTTGGCAGTACATC
TACGTATTAGTCATCGCTATTACCATGGTGATGCGGTTTTGGCAGTACACCAATGGGCGTGGATAGCGGT
TTGACTCACGGGGATTTCCAAGTCTCCACCCCATTGACGTCAATGGGAGTTTGTTTTGGCACCAAAATCA
ACGGGACTTTCCAAAATGTCGTAACAACTGCGATCGCCCGCCCCGTTGACGCAAATGGGCGGTAGGCGTG
TACGGTGGGAGGTCTATATAAGCAGAGCTCGTTTAGTGAACCGTCAGATCACTAGAAGCTTTATTGCGGT
AGTTTATCACAGTTAAATTGCTAACGCAGTCAGTGCTTCTGACACAACAGTCTCGAACTTAAGCTGCAGT
GACTCTCTTAAGGTAGCCTTGCAGAAGTTGGTCGTGAGGCACTGGGCAGGTAAGTATCAAGGTTACAAGA
CAGGTTTAAGGAGACCAATAGAAACTGGGCTTGTCGAGACAGAGAAGACTCTTGCGTTTCTGATAGGCAC
CTATTGGTCTTACTGACATCCACTTTGCCTTTCTCTCCACAGGTGTCCACTCCCAGTTCAATTACAGCTC
TTAAGGCTAGAGTACTTAATACGACTCACTATAGGCTAGCCTCGAGAATTCGGCTTCCATGGAGATCGGG
GGCTCCGGGGCGCCGCCGCCGCTGCTGCTCCTGCCGCTCCTGCTGCTCTTAGGGACCGGCCTCTTGCCTG
CTAGCAGCCACATAGAGACCCGGGCCCATGCGGAGGAGCGGCTCCTGAAGAGACTCTTCTCTGGCTACAA
CAAGTGGTCTCGGCCAGTAGCCAATATCTCAGATGTGGTCCTTGTCCGCTTTGGCTTGTCGATTGCTCAG
CTCATTGATGTGGATGAGAAAAACCAGATGATGACGACCAACGTGTGGGTGAAGCAGGAGTGGCATGACT
ACAAACTGCGCTGGGACCCTGGTGACTACGAGAATGTCACCTCCATCCGCATCCCATCTGAACTCATCTG
GAGGCCTGACATCGTCCTCTACAACAACGCGGACGGGGACTTTGCAGTCACCCACCTAACCAAAGCCCAC
CTGTTCTATGATGGGCGTGTACAGTGGACACCCCCGGCCATCTATAAGAGCTCCTGCAGCATCGACGTCA
CCTTCTTCCCCTTCGACCAGCAGAACTGTACCATGAAGTTTGGGTCCTGGACCTACGACAAGGCCAAGAT
TGACTTGGTGAGCATGCACAGCCGTGTGGACCAACTGGACTTCTGGGAAAGTGGGGAGTGGGTCATTGTG
GATGCCGTGGGCACCTACAACACCAGGAAGTATGAATGCTGTGCCGAGATCTATCCTGACATCACCTACG
CCTTCATCATCCGCCGACTGCCACTGTTCTACACCATCAACCTTATCATCCCGTGCCTGCTCATCTCCTG
CCTCACCGTGCTGGTCTTCTATCTGCCCTCGGAGTGCGGCGAGAAGGTCACGCTGTGCATCTCGGTGCTG
CTTTCTCTCACCGTCTTCCTGCTGCTCATCACCGAAATCATCCCGTCCACCTCGCTGGTCATCCCGCTCA
TCGGCGAGTACCTGCTCTTCACCATGATCTTCGTCACCCTCTCCATTGTCATCACGGTCTTCGTGCTCAA
TGTACACCACCGCTCACCACGCACACACACCATGCCCGCCTGGGTGCGCAGAGTCTTCCTGGACATTGTG
CCCCGTCTCCTCTTCATGAAGCGCCCATCTGTGGTCAAAGACAACTGCCGGAGACTTATCGAATCCATGC
ACAAGATGGCCAACGCCCCTCGTTTCTGGCCAGAGCCTGAGAGTGAGCCCGGCATCTTGGGTGACATCTG
CAACCAAGGCCTGTCACCTGCCCCAACTTTCTGCAACCGCATGGACACAGCAGTCGAGCAACAGCCTACA
TGCATGGTGAGCAAGGGCGAGGAGGATAACATGGCCATCATCAAGGAGTTCATGCGCTTCAAGGTGCACA
TGGAGGGCTCCGTGAACGGCCACGAGTTCGAGATCGAGGGCGAGGGCGAGGGCCGCCCCTACGAGGGCAC
CCAGACCGCCAAGCTGAAGGTGACCAAGGGTGGCCCCCTGCCCTTCGCCTGGGACATCCTGTCCCCTCAG
TTCATGTACGGCTCCAAGGCCTACGTGAAGCACCCCGCCGACATCCCCGACTACTTGAAGCTGTCCTTCC
CCGAGGGCTTCAAGTGGGAGCGCGTGATGAACTTCGAGGACGGCGGCGTGGTGACCGTGACCCAGGACTC
CTCCCTGCAGGACGGCGAGTTCATCTACAAGGTGAAGCTGCGCGGCACCAACTTCCCCTCCGACGGCCCC
GTAATGCAGAAGAAGACCATGGGCTGGGAGGCCTCCTCCGAGCGGATGTACCCCGAGGACGGCGCCCTGA
AGGGCGAGATCAAGCAGAGGCTGAAGCTGAAGGACGGCGGCCACTACGACGCTGAGGTCAAGACCACCTA
CAAGGCCAAGAAGCCCGTGCAGCTGCCCGGCGCCTACAACGTCAACATCAAGTTGGACATCACCTCCCAC
AACGAGGACTACACCATCGTGGAACAGTACGAACGCGCCGAGGGCCGCCACTCCACCGGCGGCATGGACG
AGCTGTACAAGAGGTCACCCTCCCACAAGGTCCCTGACTTGAAGACATCAGAGGTTGAGAAGGCCAGTCC
CTGTCCATCACCTGGCTCTTGTCACCCACCCAATAGCAGTGGGGCCCCAGTGCTCATCAAAGCCAGGTCC
CTGAGCGTCCAGCATGTGCCCAGCTCCCAGGAAGCAGCCGAGGGCAGCATCCGCTGCCGGTCTCGGAGTA
TCCAGTACTGTGTTTCCCAAGATGGAGCTGCTTCCCTGACTGAGAGCAAGCCCACTGGCTCCCCAGCCTC
CCTGAAGACCCGTCCATCCCAGCTTCCAGTGTCAGACCAGACCTCTCCATGCAAATGCACATGCAAGGAA
CCATCTCCTGTGTCCCCCATCACTGTGCTCAAGGCTGGAGGCACCAAAGCACCTCCCCAACACCTGCCCC
TGTCACCAGCCCTGACACGGGCAGTAGAAGGCGTCCAGTACATTGCAGACCACCTCAAGGCAGAAGACAC
AGACTTCTCGGTGAAGGAGGACTGGAAATACGTGGCCATGGTCATTGACCGAATCTTCCTCTGGATGTTC
ATCATTGTCTGCCTTCTGGGCACTGTGGGACTCTTCCTGCCTCCATGGTTGGCTGGTATGATCTAGGGAA
TAGCGGCACCTAGCTCCCAGGTCTCTACAGGGCCATGCGACTCGTCAGTCCACCCACAAGGGCGAATTCA
CGCGTGGTACCTCTAGAGTCGACCCGGGCGGCCGCTTCCCTTTAGTGAGGGTTAATGCTTCGAGCAGACA
TGATAAGATACATTGATGAGTTTGGACAAACCACAACTAGAATGCAGTGAAAAAAATGCTTTATTTGTGA
AATTTGTGATGCTATTGCTTTATTTGTAACCATTATAAGCTGCAATAAACAAGTTAACAACAACAATTGC
ATTCATTTTATGTTTCAGGTTCAGGGGGAGATGTGGGAGGTTTTTTAAAGCAAGTAAAACCTCTACAAAT
GTGGTAAAATCCGATAAGGATCGATCCGGGCTGGCGTAATAGCGAAGAGGCCCGCACCGATCGCCCTTCC
CAACAGTTGCGCAGCCTGAATGGCGAATGG
[124 nt withheld, positions 4161-4284]
C
[91 nt withheld, positions 4286-4376]
A
[49 nt withheld, positions 4378-4426]
CCTTTGACGTTGGAGTCCACGTTCTTT
[37 nt withheld, positions 4454-4490]
ACCCTATCTCGGTCTATTCTTTTGATTTATAAGGGATTTTGCCGATTTCGGCCTATTGGTTAAAAAATGA
GCTGATTTAACAAAAATTTAACGCGAATTTTAACAAAATATTAACGCTTACAATTTCCTGATGCGGTATT
TTCTCCTTACGCATCTGTGCGGTATTTCACACCGCATACGCGGATCTGCGCAGCACCATGGCCTGAAATA
ACCTCTGAAAGAGGAACTTGGTTAGGTACCTTCTGAGGCGGAAAGAACCAGCTGTGGAATGTGTGTCAGT
TAGGGTGTGGAAAGTCCCCAGGCTCCCCAGCAGGCAGAAGTATGCAAAGCATGCATCTCAATTAGTCAGC
AACCAGGTGTGGAAAGTCCCCAGGCTCCCCAGCAGGCAGAAGTATGCAAAGCATGCATCTCAATTAGTCA
GCAACCATAGTCCCGCCCCTAACTCCGCCCATCCCGCCCCTAACTCCGCCCAGTTCCGCCCATTCTCCGC
CCCATGGCTGACTAATTTTTTTTATTTATGCAGAGGCCGAGGCCGCCTCGGCCTCTGAGCTATTCCAGAA
GTAGTGAGGAGGCTTTTTTGGAGGCCTAGGCTTTTGCAAAAAGCTTGATTCTTCTGACACAACAGTCTCG
AACTTAAGGCTAGAGCCACCATGATTGAACAAGATGGATTGCACGCAGGTTCTCCGGCCGCTTGGGTGGA
GAGGCTATTCGGCTATGACTGGGCACAACAGACAATCGGCTGCTCTGATGCCGCCGTGTTCCGGCTGTCA
GCGCAGGGGCGCCCGGTTCTTTTTGTCAAGACCGACCTGTCCGGTGCCCTGAATGAACTGCAGGACGAGG
CAGCGCGGCTATCGTGGCTGGCCACGACGGGCGTTCCTTGCGCAGCTGTGCTCGACGTTGTCACTGAAGC
GGGAAGGGACTGGCTGCTATTGGGCGAAGTGCCGGGGCAGGATCTCCTGTCATCTCACCTTGCTCCTGCC
GAGAAAGTATCCATCATGGCTGATGCAATGCGGCGGCTGCATACGCTTGATCCGGCTACCTGCCCATTCG
ACCACCAAGCGAAACATCGCATCGAGCGAGCACGTACTCGGATGGAAGCCGGTCTTGTCGATCAGGATGA
TCTGGACGAAGAGCATCAGGGGCTCGCGCCAGCCGAACTGTTCGCCAGGCTCAAGGCGCGCATGCCCGAC
GGCGAGGATCTCGTCGTGACCCATGGCGATGCCTGCTTGCCGAATATCATGGTGGAAAATGGCCGCTTTT
CTGGATTCATCGACTGTGGCCGGCTGGGTGTGGCGGACCGCTATCAGGACATAGCGTTGGCTACCCGTGA
TATTGCTGAAGAGCTTGGCGGCGAATGGGCTGACCGCTTCCTCGTGCTTTACGGTATCGCCGCTCCCGAT
TCGCAGCGCATCGCCTTCTATCGCCTTCTTGACGAGTTCTTCTGAGCGGGACTCTGGGGTTCGAAATGAC
CGACCAAGCGACGCCCAACCTGCCATCACGATGGCCGCAATAAAATATCTTTATTTTCATTACATCTGTG
TGTTGGTTTTTTGTGTGAATCGATAGCGATAAGGATCCGCGTATGGTGCACTCTCAGTACAATCTGCTCT
GATGCCGCATAGTTAAGCCAGCCCCGACACCCGCCAACACCCGCTGACGCGCCCTGACGGGCTTGTCTGC
TCCCGGCATCCGCTTACAGACAAGCTGTGACCGTCTCCGGGAGCTGCATGTGTCAGAGGTTTTCACCGTC
ATCACCGAAACGCGCGAGACGAAAGGGCCTCGTGATACGCCTATTTTTATAGGTTAATGTCATGATAATA
ATGGTTTCTTAGACGTCAGGTGGCACTTTTCGGGGAAATGTGCGCGGAACCCCTATTTGTTTATTTTTCT
AAATACATTCAAATATGTATCCGCTCATGAGACAATAACCCTGATAAATGCTTCAATAATATTGAAAAAG
GAAGAGTATGAGTATTCAACATTTCCGTGTCGCCCTTATTCCCTTTTTTGCGGCATTTTGCCTTCCTGTT
TTTGCTCACCCAGAAACGCTGGTGAAAGTAAAAGATGCTGAAGATCAGTTGGGTGCACGAGTGGGTTACA
TCGAACTGGATCTCAACAGCGGTAAGATCCTTGAGAGTTTTCGCCCCGAAGAACGTTTTCCAATGATGAG
CACTTTTAAAGTTCTGCTATGTGGCGCGGTATTATCCCGTATTGACGCCGGGCAAGAGCAACTCGGTCGC
CGCATACACTATTCTCAGAATGACTTGGTTGAGTACTCACCAGTCACAGAAAAGCATCTTACGGATGGCA
TGACAGTAAGAGAATTATGCAGTGCTGCCATAACCATGAGTGATAACACTGCGGCCAACTTACTTCTGAC
AACGATCGGAGGACCGAAGGAGCTAACCGCTTTTTTGCACAACATGGGGGATCATGTAACTCGCCTTGAT
CGTTGGGAACCGGAGCTGAATGAAGCCATACCAAACGACGAGCGTGACACCACGATGCCTGTAGCAATGG
CAACAACGTTGCGCAAACTATTAACTGGCGAACTACTTACTCTAGCTTCCCGGCAACAATTAATAGACTG
GATGGAGGCGGATAAAGTTGCAGGACCACTTCTGCGCTCGGCCCTTCCGGCTGGCTGGTTTATTGCTGAT
AAATCTGGAGCCGGTGAGCGTGGGTCTCGCGGTATCATTGCAGCACTGGGGCCAGATGGTAAGCCCTCCC
GTATCGTAGTTATCTACACGACGGGGAGTCAGGCAACTATGGATGAACGAAATAGACAGATCGCTGAGAT
AGGTGCCTCACTGATTAAGCATTGGTAACTGTCAGACCAAGTTTACTCATATATACTTTAGATTGATTTA
AAACTTCATTTTTAATTTAAAAGGATCTAGGTGAAGATCCTTTTTGATAATCTCATGACCAAAATCCCTT
AACGTGAGTTTTCGTTCCACTGAGCGTCAGACCCCGTAGAAAAGATCAAAGGATCTTCTTGAGATCCTTT
TTTTCTGCGCGTAATCTGCTGCTTGCAAACAAAAAAACCACCGCTACCAGCGGTGGTTTGTTTGCCGGAT
CAAGAGCTACCAACTCTTTTTCCGAAGGTAACTGGCTTCAGCAGAGCGCAGATACCAAATACTGTTCTTC
TAGTGTAGCCGTAGTTAGGCCACCACTTCAAGAACTCTGTAGCACCGCCTACATACCTCGCTCTGCTAAT
CCTGTTACCAGTGGCTGCTGCCAGTGGCGATAAGTCGTGTCTTACCGGGTTGGACTCAAGACGATAGTTA
CCGGATAAGGCGCAGCGGTCGGGCTGAACGGGGGGTTCGTGCACACAGCCCAGCTTGGAGCGAACGACCT
ACACCGAACTGAGATACCTACAGCGTGAGCTATGAGAAAGCGCCACGCTTCCCGAAGGGAGAAAGGCGGA
CAGGTATCCGGTAAGCGGCAGGGTCGGAACAGGAGAGCGCACGAGGGAGCTTCCAGGGGGAAACGCCTGG
TATCTTTATAGTCCTGTCGGGTTTCGCCACCTCTGACTTGAGCGTCGATTTTTGTGATGCTCGTCAGGGG
GGCGGAGCCTATGGAAAAACGCCAGCAACGCGGCCTTTTTACGGTTCCTGGCCTTTTGCTGGCCTTTTGC
TCACATGGCTCGACAGATCT
