>Addgene plasmid #45073 | pCI-neo:alpha4-mcherry | addgene partial sequence | sequence record 64494 | mCherry-R 5'-TTGGTCACCTTCAGCTTGG-3'
GGGCGGCCCTCGCCCTCGCCCTCGATCTCGAACTCGTGGCCGTTCACGGAGCCCTCCATGTGCACCTTGA
AGCGCATGAACTCCTTGATGATGGCCATGTTATCCTCCTCGCCCTTGCTCACCATGCATGTAGGCTGTTG
CTCGACTGCTGTGTCCATGCGGTTGCAGAAAGTTGGGGCAGGTGACAGGCCTTGGTTGCAGATGTCACCC
AAGATGCCGGGCTCACTCTCAGGCTCTGGCCAGAAACGAGGGGCGTTGGCCATCTTGTGCATGGATTCGA
TAAGTCTCCGGCAGTTGTCTTTGACCACAGATGGGCGCTTCATGAAGAGGAGACGGGGCACAATGTCCAG
GAAGACTCTGCGCACCCAGGCGGGCATGGTGTGTGTGCGTGGTGAGCGGTGGTGTACATTGAGCACGAAG
ACCGTGATGACAATGGAGAGGGTGACGAAGATCATGGTGAAGAGCAGGTACTCGCCGATGAGCGGGATGA
CCAGCGAGGTGGACGGGATGATTTCGGTGATGAGCAGCAGGAAGACGGTGAGAGAAAGCAGCACCGAGAT
GCACAGCGTGACCTTCTCGCCGGACTCCGAGGGCAGATAGAAGACCAGCACGGTGAGGCAGGAGATGAGC
AGGCACGGGATGATAAGGTTGATGGTGTAGAACAGTGGCAGTCGGCGGATGATGAAGGCGTAGGTGATGT
CAGGATAGATCTCGGCACAGCATTCATACTTCCTGGTGTTGTAGGTGCCCACGGCATCCACAATGACCCA
CTCCCCACTTTCCCAGAAGTCCAGTTGGTCCACACGGCTGTGCATGCTCACCAAGTCAATCTTGGCCTTG
TCGTAGGTCCAGGACCCAAACTTCATGGTACAGTTC
