>Addgene plasmid #45073 | pCI-neo:alpha4-mcherry | addgene partial sequence | sequence record 64495 | mCherry-F 5'-ccccgtaatgcagaagaaga-3'
CTCCTCCGAGCGGATGTACCCCGAGGACGGCGCCCTGAAGGGCGAGATCAAGCAGAGGCTGAAGCTGAAG
GACGGCGGCCACTACGACGCTGAGGTCAAGACCACCTACAAGGCCAAGAAGCCCGTGCAGCTGCCCGGCG
CCTACAACGTCAACATCAAGTTGGACATCACCTCCCACAACGAGGACTACACCATCGTGGAACAGTACGA
ACGCGCCGAGGGCCGCCACTCCACCGGCGGCATGGACGAACTGTACAAGAGGTCACCCTCCCACAAGGTC
CCTGACTTGAAGACATCAGAGGTTGAGAAGGCCAGTCCCTGTCCATCACCTGGCTCTTGTCACCCACCCA
ATAGCAGTGGGGCCCCAGTGCTCATCAAAGCCAGGTCCCTGAGCGTCCAGCATGTGCCCAGCTCCCAGGA
AGCAGCCGAGGGCAGCATCCGCTGCCGGTCTCGGAGTATCCAGTACTGTGTTTCCCAAGATGGAGCTGCT
TCCCTGACTGAGAGCAAGCCCACTGGCTCCCCAGCCTCCCTGAAGACCCGTCCATCCCAGCTTCCAGTGT
CAGACCAGACCTCTCCATGCAAATGCACATGCAAGGAACCATCTCCTGTGTCCCCCATCACTGTGCTCAA
GGCTGGAGGCACCAAAGCACCTCCCCAACACCTGCCCCTGTCACCAGCCCTGACACGGGCAGTAGAAGGC
GTCCAGTACATTGCAGACCACCTCAAGGCAGAAGACACAGACTTCTCGGTGAAGGAGGACTGGAAATACG
TGGCCATGGTCATTGACCGAATCTTCCTCTGGATGTTCATCATTGTCTGCCTTCTGGGCACTGTGGGACT
CTTCCTGCCTCCATGGTTGGCTGG
